Addgene plasmid #146193: pAc5.1B-lambdaN-HA-DmEDC3-4mut-siRNAres_E
Purpose: Insect Expression of DmEDC3-4mut-siRNAres
Depositing lab: Elisa Izaurralde. Depositing organization: Max Planck Institute for Developmental Biology. Publication: Structural basis for the mutually exclusive anchoring of P body components EDC3 and Tral to the DEAD box protein DDX6/Me31B. Tritschler F, Braun JE, Eulalio A, Truffault V, Izaurralde E, Weichenrieder O. Mol Cell. 2009 Mar 13. 33(5):661-8. 10.1016/j.molcel.2009.02.014 PubMed 19285948.
Backbone
  Vector backbone: Unknown
  Vector type: Insect Expression
Growth in bacteria
  Bacterial resistance: Ampicillin, 100 μg/mL
  Growth temperature: 37°C
  Growth strain: DH5alpha
  Copy number: Low Copy
Gene/Insert
  Gene/Insert name: DmEDC3-4mut-siRNAres
  Species: D. melanogaster (fly)
  Mutation: one silent mutation A456G and three mutations N162T, K221E and D418G compared to the sequence given by NCBI: NM_140735.1
  Entrez Gene: Edc3 (a.k.a. CG6311, DmEDC3, Dmel\CG6311, EDC3, LSm16)
  Cloning method: Unknown
Terms and licenses: Academic/Nonprofit Terms; Industry Terms: Not Available to Industry
Depositor comments: Plasmids from this collection were made available to the research community and donated after the lab closed. Please note that the sequence provided by the depositing laboratory may be theoretical/predicted or based on Sanger sequencing results. There may be discrepancies between sequencing results obtained by Addgene and the depositor sequence. If an Addgene verified sequence is not available, please contact before placing your order to request that our lab fully sequence the plasmid.
How to cite: pAc5.1B-lambdaN-HA-DmEDC3-4mut-siRNAres_E was a gift from Elisa Izaurralde (Addgene plasmid # 146193 ; http://n2t.net/addgene:146193 ; RRID:Addgene_146193)
