[The description below was written by a language model from this plasmid's Addgene catalogue record and pLannotate feature annotations shown in this document.]
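Description:
pAc5.1B-lambdaN-HA-DmEDC3-4mut-siRNAres_E is a 7,516 nt insect expression plasmid for producing a tagged variant of the Drosophila melanogaster decapping enhancer EDC3 (Edc3, CG6311, also called LSm16). The catalogue lists the backbone as unknown, although the name and annotated parts point to a pAc5.1B-type vector. Expression is driven by the constitutive D. melanogaster actin 5C (Ac5) promoter and terminated by an SV40 polyadenylation signal. For propagation in E. coli the plasmid carries a ColE1/pUC-type origin and a β-lactamase gene under its own promoter, giving ampicillin selection. The record describes it as low copy even though the origin is annotated as a high-copy type. Short fragments of a tetracycline resistance gene and SV40 large T antigen are also annotated; these appear to be non-functional backbone remnants.

The open reading frame begins with a fragment of the bacteriophage lambda N protein, followed by a short HA epitope segment (annotated as a fragment of 3xHA) and then the full Edc3 coding sequence. The lambdaN peptide binds BoxB RNA hairpins, so such fusions are generally used to tether a protein to a BoxB-containing reporter mRNA, while HA allows immunodetection. A vector-derived V5 tag lies downstream of the insert, but the record does not show whether it is in frame and translated. Relative to the NCBI reference, the insert carries one silent change (A456G) and three substitutions (N162T, K221E, D418G). The name indicates four engineered mutations ("4mut") and an siRNA-resistant coding sequence, which would suit complementation of cells depleted of endogenous EDC3. However, the record does not specify which residues make up the 4mut set. The associated study concerns the mutually exclusive binding of EDC3 and Tral to the DEAD-box protein Me31B/DDX6.
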