Features (pLannotate 1.2.2; 11 found; start..end, strand, type, name):
     56..2568    +  promoter       Ac5 promoter: Drosophila melanogaster actin 5C promoter
   2588..2653    +  CDS            N (fragment): REGN_LAMBD - Experimental evidence at protein level: Swiss-Prot protein existence level 1. Plays a role as a transcriptional antitermination factor that allows the virus to initiate its lytic phase. Activates expression of the delayed viral early genes by modifying host RNA polymerase (RNAP) into a form that is resistant to termination signals. This antitermination function requires the host NusA protein which serves to stabilize the interaction between antitermination protein N and host RNA polymerase. From Escherichia phage lambda (Bacteriophage lambda).
   2678..2704    +  CDS            3xHA (fragment): three tandem HA epitope tags
   2723..4762    +  CDS            Edc3: EDC3_DROME - Experimental evidence at protein level: Swiss-Prot protein existence level 1. In the process of mRNA degradation, may play a role in mRNA decapping. From Drosophila melanogaster (Fruit fly).
   4801..4842    +  CDS            V5 tag: epitope tag from simian virus 5
   4942..5076    -  polyA_signal   SV40 poly(A) signal: SV40 polyadenylation signal
   5099..5183    -  CDS            large T antigen (fragment): large T antigen from SV40 (simian virus 40)
   5184..5654    +  CDS            TcR (fragment): tetracycline efflux protein; tet; confers resistance to tetracycline
   5698..6286    -  rep_origin     ori: high-copy-number ColE1/pMB1/pBR322/pUC origin of replication
   6457..7317    -  CDS            AmpR: β-lactamase; bla; confers resistance to ampicillin, carbenicillin, and related antibiotics
   7318..7422    -  promoter       AmpR promoter: bla
>Addgene plasmid #146193 | pAc5.1B-lambdaN-HA-DmEDC3-4mut-siRNAres_E | depositor full sequence | sequence record 288638 | Full Sequence
CTTCAAGGAATTAATTCTATATTCTAAAAACACAAATGATACTTCTAAAAAAAATCATGAATGGCATCAA
CTCTGAATCAAATCTTTGCAGATGCACCTACTTCTCATTTCCACTGTCACATCATTTTTCCAGATCTCGC
TGCCTGTTATGTGGCCCACAAACCAAGACACGTTTTATGGCCATTAAAGCTGGCTGATCGTCGCCAAACA
CCAAATACATATCAATATGTACATTCGAGAAAGAAGCGATCAAAGAAGCGTCTTCGGGCGAGTAGGAGAA
TGCGGAGGAGAAGGAGAACGAGCTGATCTAGTATCTCTCCACAATCCAATGCCAACTGACCAACTGGCCA
TATTCGGAGCAATTTGAAGCCAATTTCCATCGCCTGGCGATCGCTCCATTCTTGGCTATATGTTTTTCAC
CGTTCCCGGGGCCATTTTCAAAGACTCGTCGGTAAGATAAGATTGTGTCACTCGCTGTCTCTCTTCATTT
GTCGAAGAATGCTGAGGAATTTCGCGATGACGTCGGCGAGTATTTTGAAGAATGAGAATAATTTGTATTT
ATACGAAAATCAGTTAGTGGAATTTTCTACAAAAACATGTTATCTATAGATAATTTTGTTGCAAAATATG
TTGACTATGACAAAGATTGTATGTATATACCTTTAATGTATTCTCATTTTCTTATGTATTTATAATGGCA
ATGATGATACTGATGATATTTTAAGATGATGCCAGACCACAGGCTGATTTCTGCGTCTTTTGCCGAACGC
AGTGCATGTGCGGTTGTTGTTTTTTGGAATAGTTTCAATTTTCGGACTGTCCGCTTTGATTTCAGTTTCT
TGGCTTATTCAAAAAGCAAAGTAAAGCCAAAAAAGCGAGATGGCAATACCAAATGCGGCAAAACGGTAGT
GGAAGGAAAGGGGTGCGGGGCAGCGGAAGGAAGGGTGGGGCGGGGCGTGGCGGGGTCTGTGGCTGGGCGC
GACGTCACCGACGTTGGAGCCACTCCTTTGACCATGTGTGCGTGTGTGTATTATTCGTGTCTCGCCACTC
GCCGGTTGTTTTTTTCTTTTTATCTCGCTCTCTCTAGCGCCATCTCGTACGCATGCTCAACGCACCGCAT
GTTGCCGTGTCCTTTATGCGTCATTTTGGCTCGAAATAGGCAATTATTTAAACAAAGATTAGTCAACGAA
AACGCTAAAATAAATAAGTCTACAATATGGTTACTTATTGCCATGTGTGTGCAGCCAACGATAGCAACAA
AAGCAACAACACAGTGGCTTTCCCTCTTTCACTTTTTGTTTGCAAGCGCGTGCGAGCAAGACGGCACGAC
CGGCAAACGCAATTACGCTGACAAAGAGCAGACGAAGTTTTGGCCGAAAAACATCAAGGCGCCTGATACG
AATGCATTTGCAATAACAATTGCGATATTTAATATTGTTTATGAAGCTGTTTGACTTCAAAACACACAAA
AAAAAAAATAAAACAAATTATTTGAAAGAGAATTAGGAATCGGACAGCTTATCGTTACGGGCTAACAGCA
CACCGAGACGAAATAGCTTACCTGACGTCACAGCCTCTGGAAGAACTGCCGCCAAGCAGAGAGAGAGAGA
AAAAGAGGGAGAGCAGCTTAGACCGCATGTGCTTGTGTGTGAGGCGTCTCTCTCTTCGTCTCCTGTTTGC
GCAAACGCATAGACTGCACTGAGAAAATCGATTACCTATTTTTTATGAATGAATATTTGCACTATTACTA
TTCAAAACTATTAAGATAGCAATCACATTCAATAGCCAAATACTATACCACCTGAGCGATGCAACGAAAT
GATCAATTTGAGCAAAAATGCTGCATATTTAGGACGGCATCATTATAGAAATGCTTCTTGCTGTGTACTT
TTCTCTCGTCTGGCAGCTGTTTCGCCGTTATTGTTAAAACCGGCTTAAGTTAGGTGTGTTTTCTACGACT
AGTGATGCCCCTACTAGAAGATGTGTGTTGCACAAATGTCCCTGAATAACCAATTTGAAGTGCAGATAGC
AGTAAACGTAAGCTAATATGAATATTATTTAACTGTAATGTTTTAATATCGCTGGACATTACTAATAAAC
CCACTATAAACACATGTACATATGTATGTTTTGGCATACAATGAGTAGTTGGGGAAAAAATGTGTAAAAG
CACCGTGACCATCACAGCATAAAGATAACCAGCTGAAGTATCGAATATGAGTAACCCCCAAATTGAATCA
CATGCCGCAACTGATAGGACCCATGGAAGTACACTCTTCATGGCGATATACAAGACACACACAAGCACGA
ACACCCAGTTGCGGAGGAAATTCTCCGTAAATGAAAACCCAATCGGCGAACAATTCATACCCATATATGG
TAAAAGTTTTGAACGCGACTTGAGAGCGGAGAGCATTGCGGCTGATAAGGTTTTAGCGCTAAGCGGGCTT
TATAAAACGGGCTGCGGGACCAGTTTTCATATCACTACCGTTTGAGTTCTTGTGCTGTGTGGATACTCCT
CCCGACACAAAGCCGCTCCATCAGCCAGCAGTCGTCTAATCCAGAGACCCCGGATCGGGGTACCAACATG
GACGCACAAACACGACGACGTGAGCGTCGCGCTGAGAAACAAGCTCAATGGAAAGCTGCAAACGGTGGAT
CTCCTCCACATATGGCTTACCCATACGATGTTCCAGATTACGCTCCTCCAAGCTTGAATTCTATGGGTCC
GACGGATCAAGACTGGATCGGCTGTGCAGTGTCTATAGCCTGCGACGAGGTCCTGGGCGTCTTCCAGGGC
CTGATCAAGCAGATTTCTGCCGAGGAGATCACCATTGTGAGGGCTTTCCGCAATGGCGTGCCGCTGCGAA
AGCAGAACGCCGAGGTGGTCCTCAAGTGCACGGACATTCGCAGCATCGATCTCATCGAGCCCGCAAAGCA
AGATCTGGATGGGCACACGGCGCCGCCGCCAGTGGTCAACAAGCCCACGCCCGTCAAGCTGCCCCACTTC
TCCAACATCCTGGGCAAGCAGCAGCAGCTCCAACTCCAGCAGCAGCAGCAGCAGCTACAACTCCAGCAGC
AACAGAAACAGCAGTTCCAGGAGCAGGAACGAGAACAGGATCTGCCATCGACGCCGCGGTCAAGGGCCAA
CGACAATGGACGGGTAGCGGCTGGCGGGGCATCGAGTTCTTCGGGCCCACGTGGCACCTTCAATTCGGCG
CTAAGCGATAAGATGCATCAGCTGAAGCTAATCGAGACCAACGGCTCAAATGGCACCCTTAGAACACCAC
AAACATCCCGTGCGTCCAGCGCTCAGCAGCAGCCGCAGATATCAACGACTCCCAACAGCGTGGCCGCCTT
TTTTGGCAACATGATACCGCCGGAGGTCGAGGTGAAACTGGGCTCCTACGTGAGCAACACCCGGGAGAGT
TACTGCAGCAGCAGCGGAGATAGCGGCGAGGCAACTGGTTTGTCGTTGGGCAGCAGCAAACCCATAGATA
TCGTCAGCAACGGAGATGGATTTTACAAGCAGACGGCAGCCTCGAGCTATGGGAATACAAATGGAAATGT
AAGAAGGAATGGCAATGCCAATAACAATGGAAATGGCACCGGAAATGGTTCTTATACCAATGGAAATGGC
AACGGCAACGGGAAGAACAAGCGGAACAGGGTGCGAAGGGAGAGCAGCATGCGGCAGCAACAGGTGCAAC
TGACTTTTGGCAGCGAGGCGGACGATCCGCTGATCCACGAGGATTTCAACTTTGCAGGCAATCTAGCGCT
GTTCGACAAGCAGGCAATTTGGGCAGCAATCGAGTCGACGACCCAAAAACCAGATGTGGTGCGGCACATT
GTGAACAATCATCATCATAAGCCAGAGCAGAAGTATCGGCACGACGAGAACATCCTGGCCAGCAAACCAC
TACAATTGCGCCAGATCGAAAGCATGTTCGGCGGCAGCCAGGACTTTGTGACGGGCGACGGTCTCATTAT
ACCGACGATTCCGGCTTACGTTCGGAATAAAATCGAGATAAGTGCCGATAAGGCGGGCCTCTCTCTGCAG
AGGCAGATCGACATTTTGGCGCGCGGAGCCAGTGATCTGGCCATTACACTGCTGGGCGGCGCCAGGCGAT
TGACGCCGGCCAACAACCATCAGTGGCCGAAGATTGCCATCATCTGCGATGGCGGCAAAAATATGAGAAC
AATTAACATTGGAGCAGCCACAGGTCGCCAGCTGGCTTCGCATGGGCTTACTGTCCTGCTGTACGTGGAG
CAGGCCAAACTGCTGGAGCAGAACAGCAGCAGCCCAGAGATTTCATTGTTCAAGGCAACCGACAATGTCA
TAGTTCACTCAGTAGACGCCTTACCCACGCCAGATCTTGTGATATTATCAACTAACACCGCTAATTTATC
GGATGCGATCAGAAAGTGGCTAAGCGTTAATCGCGCTTCGGTGCTTGCCATAGACCCGCCGCCGTGTGGC
ATTAATGAGGTTGCTATCAAGTACTCAATACTACCCATACTACCATTAAATGGCATATCAACAGCAACAA
CATCATCATCCTCTTCGGCTGCCGCCACACCAACTCCCATTGCTAGCACTTCGGCAGCAGCATCGGCTAC
CAAATCAGCAGCATCAACGAACAATTGTGGCAAATTGTATTTATGTAATCTAGGTATACCGGATAAATTC
TATCGTGATTGTGGCATTAAGTACAAAAGTCCGTATGGACATAAATATGTGATACCGATTCACTCAAAGG
ACTGAGCGGCCGCTCGAGTCTAGAGGGCCCGCGGTTCGAAGGTAAGCCTATCCCTAACCCTCTCCTCGGT
CTCGATTCTACGCGTACCGGTCATCATCACCATCACCATTGAGTTTAAACCCGCTGATCAGCCTCGACTG
TGCCTTCTAAGGCCTGAGCTCGCTGATCAGCCTCGATCGAGGATCCAGACATGATAAGATACATTGATGA
GTTTGGACAAACCACAACTAGAATGCAGTGAAAAAAATGCTTTATTTGTGAAATTTGTGATGCTATTGCT
TTATTTGTAACCATTATAAGCTGCAATAAACAAGTTAACAACAACAATTGCATTCATTTTATGTTTCAGG
TTCAGGGGGAGGTGTGGGAGGTTTTTTAAAGCAAGTAAAACCTCTACAAATGTGGTATGGCTGATTATGA
TCAGTCGACCGATGCCCTTGAGAGCCTTCAACCCAGTCAGCTCCTTCCGGTGGGCGCGGGGCATGACTAT
CGTCGCCGCACTTATGACTGTCTTCTTTATCATGCAACTCGTAGGACAGGTGCCGGCAGCGCTCTGGGTC
ATTTTCGGCGAGGACCGCTTTCGCTGGAGCGCGACGATGATCGGCCTGTCGCTTGCGGTATTCGGAATCT
TGCACGCCCTCGCTCAAGCCTTCGTCACTGGTCCCGCCACCAAACGTTTCGGCGAGAAGCAGGCCATTAT
CGCCGGCATGGCGGCCGACGCGCTGGGCTACGTCTTGCTGGCGTTCGCGACGCGAGGCTGGATGGCCTTC
CCCATTATGATTCTTCTCGCTTCCGGCGGCATCGGGATGCCCGCGTTGCAGGCCATGCTGTCCAGGCAGG
TAGATGACGACCATCAGGGACAGCTTCAAGGATCGCTCGCGGCTCTTACCAGCCAGCAAAAGGCCAGGAA
CCGTAAAAAGGCCGCGTTGCTGGCGTTTTTCCATAGGCTCCGCCCCCCTGACGAGCATCACAAAAATCGA
CGCTCAAGTCAGAGGTGGCGAAACCCGACAGGACTATAAAGATACCAGGCGTTTCCCCCTGGAAGCTCCC
TCGTGCGCTCTCCTGTTCCGACCCTGCCGCTTACCGGATACCTGTCCGCCTTTCTCCCTTCGGGAAGCGT
GGCGCTTTCTCAATGCTCACGCTGTAGGTATCTCAGTTCGGTGTAGGTCGTTCGCTCCAAGCTGGGCTGT
GTGCACGAACCCCCCGTTCAGCCCGACCGCTGCGCCTTATCCGGTAACTATCGTCTTGAGTCCAACCCGG
TAAGACACGACTTATCGCCACTGGCAGCAGCCACTGGTAACAGGATTAGCAGAGCGAGGTATGTAGGCGG
TGCTACAGAGTTCTTGAAGTGGTGGCCTAACTACGGCTACACTAGAAGGACAGTATTTGGTATCTGCGCT
CTGCTGAAGCCAGTTACCTTCGGAAAAAGAGTTGGTAGCTCTTGATCCGGCAAACAAACCACCGCTGGTA
GCGGTGGTTTTTTTGTTTGCAAGCAGCAGATTACGCGCAGAAAAAAAGGATCTCAAGAAGATCCTTTGAT
CTTTTCTACGGGGTCTGACGCTCAGTGGAACGAAAACTCACGTTAAGGGATTTTGGTCATGAGATTATCA
AAAAGGATCTTCACCTAGATCCTTTTAAATTAAAAATGAAGTTTTAAATCAATCTAAAGTATATATGAGT
AAACTTGGTCTGACAGTTACCAATGCTTAATCAGTGAGGCACCTATCTCAGCGATCTGTCTATTTCGTTC
ATCCATAGTTGCCTGACTCCCCGTCGTGTAGATAACTACGATACGGGAGGGCTTACCATCTGGCCCCAGT
GCTGCAATGATACCGCGAGACCCACGCTCACCGGCTCCAGATTTATCAGCAATAAACCAGCCAGCCGGAA
GGGCCGAGCGCAGAAGTGGTCCTGCAACTTTATCCGCCTCCATCCAGTCTATTAATTGTTGCCGGGAAGC
TAGAGTAAGTAGTTCGCCAGTTAATAGTTTGCGCAACGTTGTTGCCATTGCTGCAGGCATCGTGGTGTCA
CGCTCGTCGTTTGGTATGGCTTCATTCAGCTCCGGTTCCCAACGATCAAGGCGAGTTACATGATCCCCCA
TGTTGTGCAAAAAAGCGGTTAGCTCCTTCGGTCCTCCGATCGTTGTCAGAAGTAAGTTGGCCGCAGTGTT
ATCACTCATGGTTATGGCAGCACTGCATAATTCTCTTACTGTCATGCCATCCGTAAGATGCTTTTCTGTG
ACTGGTGAGTACTCAACCAAGTCATTCTGAGAATAGTGTATGCGGCGACCGAGTTGCTCTTGCCCGGCGT
CAACACGGGATAATACCGCGCCACATAGCAGAACTTTAAAAGTGCTCATCATTGGAAAACGTTCTTCGGG
GCGAAAACTCTCAAGGATCTTACCGCTGTTGAGATCCAGTTCGATGTAACCCACTCGTGCACCCAACTGA
TCTTCAGCATCTTTTACTTTCACCAGCGTTTCTGGGTGAGCAAAAACAGGAAGGCAAAATGCCGCAAAAA
AGGGAATAAGGGCGACACGGAAATGTTGAATACTCATACTCTTCCTTTTTCAATATTATTGAAGCATTTA
TCAGGGTTATTGTCTCATGAGCGGATACATATTTGAATGTATTTAGAAAAATAAACAAATAGGGGTTCCG
CGCACATTTCCCCGAAAAGTGCCACCTGACGTCTAAGAAACCATTATTATCATGACATTAACCTATAAAA
ATAGGCGTATCACGAGGCCCTTTCGT
